Addgene plasmid #160665: pNIC28-MacroGreen
Purpose: Expresses GFP fusion of a multisite mutant of the Af1521 protein
Depositing lab: Herwig Schüler. Depositing organization: Lund University. Publication: MacroGreen, a simple tool for detection of ADP-ribosylated proteins. Garcia-Saura AG, Herzog LK, Dantuma NP, Schuler H. Commun Biol. 2021 Jul 28;4(1):919. doi: 10.1038/s42003-021-02439-w. PubMed 34321589.
Backbone
  Vector backbone: pNIC-28
  Backbone manufacturer: Structural Genomics Gonsortium
  Total vector size (bp): 6675
  Vector type: Bacterial Expression
Growth in bacteria
  Bacterial resistance: Kanamycin, 50 μg/mL
  Growth temperature: 37°C
  Growth strain: DH5alpha
  Copy number: Low Copy
Gene/Insert
  Gene/Insert name: Af1521 modified synthetic construct eGFP fusion (alt name: "MacroGreen")
  Species: Synthetic; Archaeoglobus fulgidus
  Insert size (bp): 1266
  Promoter: LacI
  Tag / fusion protein: hexahistidine_TEV recognition (N terminal on backbone); eGFP (C terminal on backbone)
  Cloning method: Restriction Enzyme; 5′ cloning site NcoI (not destroyed); 3′ cloning site SpeI (not destroyed)
  Sequencing primers: 5′ T7F; 3′ T7R
Terms and licenses: Academic/Nonprofit Terms; Industry Terms: Not Available to Industry
How to cite: pNIC28-MacroGreen was a gift from Herwig Schüler (Addgene plasmid # 160665 ; http://n2t.net/addgene:160665 ; RRID:Addgene_160665)
