[The description below was written by a language model from this plasmid's Addgene catalogue record and pLannotate feature annotations shown in this document.]
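Description:
pNIC28-MacroGreen is a bacterial expression plasmid of about 6.7 kb built on the pNIC-28 backbone, a pET-style vector. It is maintained in E. coli under kanamycin selection (aph(3')-Ia, KanR). Replication relies on a ColE1/pBR322-type origin accompanied by the bom region and the rop gene, which fits the catalogue's low-copy designation. An f1 phage origin is also present, along with short remnants of a tetracycline resistance gene that are non-functional fragments carried over from the vector's ancestry.

The payload is "MacroGreen", a synthetic multisite mutant of the Af1521 macrodomain protein from Archaeoglobus fulgidus fused at its C terminus to EGFP. It was inserted between NcoI and SpeI sites. The catalogue lists an N-terminal hexahistidine tag followed by a TEV protease recognition site supplied by the backbone. The feature table does not annotate this element upstream of the Af1521 coding region, although it does detect a His-tag fragment and a short T7 gene 10-derived fragment downstream of EGFP, and whether those are translated is not clear from the record. The catalogue names the promoter as "LacI", but the annotated sequence shows a T7 promoter with an adjacent lac operator, a T7 gene 10 ribosome binding site and a T7 terminator. A lacI repressor gene is expressed from its own promoter. Expression would therefore be IPTG-inducible in a host that supplies T7 RNA polymerase.

Wild-type Af1521 binds and hydrolyses mono-ADP-ribose modifications. According to the associated publication title, the purified fluorescent fusion serves as a simple reagent for detecting ADP-ribosylated proteins.
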