Features (pLannotate 1.2.2; 20 found; start..end, strand, type, name):
     64..639     +  CDS            Y1521_ARCFU: Experimental evidence at protein level: Swiss-Prot protein existence level 1. Removes ADP-ribose from asparatate and glutamate residues in proteins bearing a single ADP-ribose moiety (PubMed:23474714, PubMed:23474712). Inactive towards proteins bearing poly-ADP-ribose (PubMed:23474714, PubMed:23474712). Catalyzes removal of a phosphate group from ADP-ribose 1''-phosphate (Appr1p), but with low efficiency (PubMed:15902274). From Archaeoglobus fulgidus (strain ATCC 49558 / VC-16 / DSM 4304 / JCM 9628 / NBRC 100126).
    676..1395    +  CDS            EGFP: the original enhanced GFP (Yang et al., 1996) mammalian codon-optimized
   1445..1462    +  CDS            9xHis (fragment): 9xHis affinity tag
   1472..1521    +  CDS            SET1 (fragment): solubility-enhancement tag derived from T7 phage gene 10B
   1529..1576    +  terminator     T7 terminator: transcription terminator for bacteriophage T7 RNA polymerase
   1613..2041    +  rep_origin     f1 ori (sequence partly withheld): f1 bacteriophage origin of replication; arrow indicates direction of (+) strand synthesis
   2094..2151    +  promoter       AmpR promoter (fragment): bla
   2160..2975    -  CDS            KanR: aminoglycoside phosphotransferase; aph(3')-Ia; confers resistance to kanamycin in bacteria or G418 (Geneticin®) in eukaryotes
   3097..3685    +  rep_origin     ori: high-copy-number ColE1/pMB1/pBR322/pUC origin of replication
   3871..4010    -  misc_feature   bom: basis of mobility region from pBR322
   4112..4303    -  CDS            rop: Rop protein, which maintains plasmids at low copy number; rop
   4320..4700    +  CDS            YPB1_ECOLX: Protein predicted: Swiss-Prot protein existence level 4. From Escherichia coli.
   4772..5063    -  CDS            TcR (fragment): tetracycline efflux protein; tet; confers resistance to tetracycline
   5078..5099    -  protein_bind   CAP binding site: CAP binding activates transcription in the presence of cAMP. E. coli catabolite activator protein
   5112..6194    -  CDS            lacI: lac repressor; lacI; The lac repressor binds to the lac operator to inhibit transcription in E. coli. This inhibition can be relieved by adding lactose or isopropyl-β-D-thiogalactopyranoside (IPTG).
   6195..6272    -  promoter       lacI promoter: lacI
   6280..6559    -  CDS            TcR (fragment): tetracycline efflux protein; tet; confers resistance to tetracycline
   6581..6599    +  promoter       T7 promoter: promoter for bacteriophage T7 RNA polymerase
   6600..6624    +  protein_bind   lac operator: The lac repressor binds to the lac operator to inhibit transcription in E. coli. This inhibition can be relieved by adding lactose or isopropyl-β-D-thiogalactopyranoside (IPTG). lac repressor encoded by lacI
   6639..6661    +  RBS            RBS: efficient ribosome binding site from bacteriophage T7 gene 10 (Olins and Rangwala, 1989)
>Addgene plasmid #160665 | pNIC28-MacroGreen | addgene full sequence | sequence record 322297 | Addgene NGS Result
CACCATCATCATCATCATTCTTCTGGTGTAGATCTGGGTACCGAGAACCTGTACTTCCAATCCATGGAGG
TTCTGTTTGAAGCCAAAGTTGGTGATATAACCCTGAAACTGGCACAGGGTGATATTACCCAGTATCCGGC
AAAAGCAATTGTTAATGCAGCAAATGAACGTCTGGAACATGGTGGTGAAGTTGCATATGCCATTGCAAAA
GCATGTGCCGGTGATGCAGGTCTGTATACCGAAATTTCAAAAAAAGCAATGCGCGAACAGTTCGGTCGCG
ATTATATTGATCATGGTGAAGTGGTTGTTACCCCTGCAATGAATCTGGAAGAACGTGGTATCAAATATGT
GTTTCATACCGTTGGTCCGATTTGTAGCGGTATGTGGTCAGAAGAACTGAAAGAGAAACTGTATAAAGCA
TTTCTGGGTCCGCTGGAAAAAGCCGAAGAAATGGGTGTTGAAAGCATTGCATTTCCGGCAGTTAGCGCAG
GTCGTCGTGGTTGTGATTTAGAAAAAGTTGTTGAAACCTTTCTGGAAGCCGTGAAAAACTTTAAAGGTAG
CGCAGTTAAAGAAGTGGCCCTGGTTATTTATGATCGTAAAAGCGCAGAAGTTGCCCTGAAAGTTTTTGAA
CGTAGCCTGAGCAGCAAAGGTGGTTATGGTCTGAATGATACTAGTATGGTGAGCAAGGGCGAGGAGCTGT
TCACCGGGGTGGTGCCCATCCTGGTCGAGCTGGACGGCGACGTAAACGGCCACAAGTTCAGCGTGTCCGG
CGAGGGCGAGGGCGATGCCACCTACGGCAAGCTGACCCTGAAGTTCATCTGCACCACCGGCAAGCTGCCC
GTGCCCTGGCCCACCCTCGTGACCACCCTGACCTACGGCGTGCAGTGCTTCAGCCGCTACCCCGACCACA
TGAAGCAGCACGACTTCTTCAAGTCCGCCATGCCCGAAGGCTACGTCCAGGAGCGCACCATCTTCTTCAA
GGACGACGGCAACTACAAGACCCGCGCCGAGGTGAAGTTCGAGGGCGACACCCTGGTGAACCGCATCGAG
CTGAAGGGCATCGACTTCAAGGAGGACGGCAACATCCTGGGGCACAAGCTGGAGTACAACTACAACAGCC
ACAACGTCTATATCATGGCCGACAAGCAGAAGAACGGCATCAAGGTGAACTTCAAGATCCGCCACAACAT
CGAGGACGGCAGCGTGCAGCTCGCCGACCACTACCAGCAGAACACCCCCATCGGCGACGGCCCCGTGCTG
CTGCCCGACAACCACTACCTGAGCACCCAGTCCGCCCTGAGCAAAGACCCCAACGAGAAGCGCGATCACA
TGGTCCTGCTGGAGTTCGTGACCGCCGCCGGGATCACTCTCGGCATGGACGAGCTGTACAAGTAATGAGG
ATCCGAATTCGAGCTCCGTCGACAAGCTTGCGGCCGCACTCGAGCACCACCACCACCACCACTGAGATCC
GGCTGCTAACAAAGCCCGAAAGGAAGCTGAGTTGGCTGCTGCCACCGCTGAGCAATAACTAGCATAACCC
CTTGGGGCCTCTAAACGGGTCTTGAGGGGTTTTTTGCTGAAAGGAGGAACTATATCCGGATTGGCGAATG
GG
[124 nt withheld, positions 1613-1736]
C
[91 nt withheld, positions 1738-1828]
A
[49 nt withheld, positions 1830-1878]
CCTTTGACGTTGGAGTCCACGTTCTTT
[37 nt withheld, positions 1906-1942]
ACCCTATCTCGGTCTATTCTTTTGATTTATAAGGGATTTTGCCGATTTCGGCCTATTGGTTAAAAAATGA
GCTGATTTAACAAAAATTTAACGCGAATTTTAACAAAATATTAACGCTTACAATTTAGGTGGCACTTTTC
GGGGAAATGTGCGCGGAACCCCTATTTGTTTATTTTTCTAAATACATTCAAATATGTATCCGCTCATGAA
TTAATTCTTAGAAAAACTCATCGAGCATCAAATGAAACTGCAATTTATTCATATCAGGATTATCAATACC
ATATTTTTGAAAAAGCCGTTTCTGTAATGAAGGAGAAAACTCACCGAGGCAGTTCCATAGGATGGCAAGA
TCCTGGTATCGGTCTGCGATTCCGACTCGTCCAACATCAATACAACCTATTAATTTCCCCTCGTCAAAAA
TAAGGTTATCAAGTGAGAAATCACCATGAGTGACGACTGAATCCGGTGAGAATGGCAAAAGTTTATGCAT
TTCTTTCCAGACTTGTTCAACAGGCCAGCCATTACGCTCGTCATCAAAATCACTCGCATCAACCAAACCG
TTATTCATTCGTGATTGCGCCTGAGCGAGACGAAATACGCGATCGCTGTTAAAAGGACAATTACAAACAG
GAATCGAATGCAACCGGCGCAGGAACACTGCCAGCGCATCAACAATATTTTCACCTGAATCAGGATATTC
TTCTAATACCTGGAATGCTGTTTTCCCGGGGATCGCAGTGGTGAGTAACCATGCATCATCAGGAGTACGG
ATAAAATGCTTGATGGTCGGAAGAGGCATAAATTCCGTCAGCCAGTTTAGTCTGACCATCTCATCTGTAA
CATCATTGGCAACGCTACCTTTGCCATGTTTCAGAAACAACTCTGGCGCATCGGGCTTCCCATACAATCG
ATAGATTGTCGCACCTGATTGCCCGACATTATCGCGAGCCCATTTATACCCATATAAATCAGCATCCATG
TTGGAATTTAATCGCGGCCTAGAGCAAGACGTTTCCCGTTGAATATGGCTCATAACACCCCTTGTATTAC
TGTTTATGTAAGCAGACAGTTTTATTGTTCATGACCAAAATCCCTTAACGTGAGTTTTCGTTCCACTGAG
CGTCAGACCCCGTAGAAAAGATCAAAGGATCTTCTTGAGATCCTTTTTTTCTGCGCGTAATCTGCTGCTT
GCAAACAAAAAAACCACCGCTACCAGCGGTGGTTTGTTTGCCGGATCAAGAGCTACCAACTCTTTTTCCG
AAGGTAACTGGCTTCAGCAGAGCGCAGATACCAAATACTGTCCTTCTAGTGTAGCCGTAGTTAGGCCACC
ACTTCAAGAACTCTGTAGCACCGCCTACATACCTCGCTCTGCTAATCCTGTTACCAGTGGCTGCTGCCAG
TGGCGATAAGTCGTGTCTTACCGGGTTGGACTCAAGACGATAGTTACCGGATAAGGCGCAGCGGTCGGGC
TGAACGGGGGGTTCGTGCACACAGCCCAGCTTGGAGCGAACGACCTACACCGAACTGAGATACCTACAGC
GTGAGCTATGAGAAAGCGCCACGCTTCCCGAAGGGAGAAAGGCGGACAGGTATCCGGTAAGCGGCAGGGT
CGGAACAGGAGAGCGCACGAGGGAGCTTCCAGGGGGAAACGCCTGGTATCTTTATAGTCCTGTCGGGTTT
CGCCACCTCTGACTTGAGCGTCGATTTTTGTGATGCTCGTCAGGGGGGCGGAGCCTATGGAAAAACGCCA
GCAACGCGGCCTTTTTACGGTTCCTGGCCTTTTGCTGGCCTTTTGCTCACATGTTCTTTCCTGCGTTATC
CCCTGATTCTGTGGATAACCGTATTACCGCCTTTGAGTGAGCTGATACCGCTCGCCGCAGCCGAACGACC
GAGCGCAGCGAGTCAGTGAGCGAGGAAGCGGAAGAGCGCCTGATGCGGTATTTTCTCCTTACGCATCTGT
GCGGTATTTCACACCGCAATGGTGCACTCTCAGTACAATCTGCTCTGATGCCGCATAGTTAAGCCAGTAT
ACACTCCGCTATCGCTACGTGACTGGGTCATGGCTGCGCCCCGACACCCGCCAACACCCGCTGACGCGCC
CTGACGGGCTTGTCTGCTCCCGGCATCCGCTTACAGACAAGCTGTGACCGTCTCCGGGAGCTGCATGTGT
CAGAGGTTTTCACCGTCATCACCGAAACGCGCGAGGCAGCTGCGGTAAAGCTCATCAGCGTGGTCGTGAA
GCGATTCACAGATGTCTGCCTGTTCATCCGCGTCCAGCTCGTTGAGTTTCTCCAGAAGCGTTAATGTCTG
GCTTCTGATAAAGCGGGCCATGTTAAGGGCGGTTTTTTCCTGTTTGGTCACTGATGCCTCCGTGTAAGGG
GGATTTCTGTTCATGGGGGTAATGATACCGATGAAACGAGAGAGGATGCTCACGATACGGGTTACTGATG
ATGAACATGCCCGGTTACTGGAACGTTGTGAGGGTAAACAACTGGCGGTATGGATGCGGCGGGACCAGAG
AAAAATCACTCAGGGTCAATGCCAGCGCTTCGTTAATACAGATGTAGGTGTTCCACAGGGTAGCCAGCAG
CATCCTGCGATGCAGATCCGGAACATAATGGTGCAGGGCGCTGACTTCCGCGTTTCCAGACTTTACGAAA
CACGGAAACCGAAGACCATTCATGTTGTTGCTCAGGTCGCAGACGTTTTGCAGCAGCAGTCGCTTCACGT
TCGCTCGCGTATCGGTGATTCATTCTGCTAACCAGTAAGGCAACCCCGCCAGCCTAGCCGGGTCCTCAAC
GACAGGAGCACGATCATGCGCACCCGTGGGGCCGCCATGCCGGCGATAATGGCCTGCTTCTCGCCGAAAC
GTTTGGTGGCGGGACCAGTGACGAAGGCTTGAGCGAGGGCGTGCAAGATTCCGAATACCGCAAGCGACAG
GCCGATCATCGTCGCGCTCCAGCGAAAGCGGTCCTCGCCGAAAATGACCCAGAGCGCTGCCGGCACCTGT
CCTACGAGTTGCATGATAAAGAAGACAGTCATAAGTGCGGCGACGATAGTCATGTCCCGCGCCCACCGGA
AGGAGCTGACTGGGTTGAAGGCTCTCAAGGGCATCGGTCGAGATCCCGGTGCCTAATGAGTGAGCTAACT
TACATTAATTGCGTTGCGCTCACTGCCCGCTTTCCAGTCGGGAAACCTGTCGTGCCAGCTGCATTAATGA
ATCGGCCAACGCGCGGGGAGAGGCGGTTTGCGTATTGGGCGCCAGGGTGGTTTTTCTTTTCACCAGTGAG
ACGGGCAACAGCTGATTGCCCTTCACCGCCTGGCCCTGAGAGAGTTGCAGCAAGCGGTCCACGCTGGTTT
GCCCCAGCAGGCGAAAATCCTGTTTGATGGTGGTTAACGGCGGGATATAACATGAGCTGTCTTCGGTATC
GTCGTATCCCACTACCGAGATATCCGCACCAACGCGCAGCCCGGACTCGGTAATGGCGCGCATTGCGCCC
AGCGCCATCTGATCGTTGGCAACCAGCATCGCAGTGGGAACGATGCCCTCATTCAGCATTTGCATGGTTT
GTTGAAAACCGGACATGGCACTCCAGTCGCCTTCCCGTTCCGCTATCGGCTGAATTTGATTGCGAGTGAG
ATATTTATGCCAGCCAGCCAGACGCAGACGCGCCGAGACAGAACTTAATGGGCCCGCTAACAGCGCGATT
TGCTGGTGACCCAATGCGACCAGATGCTCCACGCCCAGTCGCGTACCGTCTTCATGGGAGAAAATAATAC
TGTTGATGGGTGTCTGGTCAGAGACATCAAGAAATAACGCCGGAACATTAGTGCAGGCAGCTTCCACAGC
AATGGCATCCTGGTCATCCAGCTGATAGTTAATGATCAGCCCACTGACGCGTTGCGCGAGAAGATTGTGC
ACCGCCGCTTTACAGGCTTCGACGCCGCTTCGTTCTACCATCGACACCACCACGCTGGCACCCAGTTGAT
CGGCGCGAGATTTAATCGCCGCGACAATTTGCGACGGCGCGTGCAGGGCCAGACTGGAGGTGGCAACGCC
AATCAGCAACGACTGTTTGCCCGCCAGTTGTTGTGCCACGCGGTTGGGAATGTAATTCAGCTCCGCCATC
GCCGCTTCCACTTTTTCCCGCGTTTTCGCAGAAACGTGGCTGGCCTGGTTCACCACGCGGGAAACGGTCT
GATAAGAGACACCGGCATACTCTGCGACATCGTATAACGTTACTGGTTTCACATTCACCACCCTGAATTG
ACTCTCTTCCGGGCGCTATCATGCCATACCGCGAAAGGTTTTGCGCCATTCGATGGTGTCCGGGATCTCG
ACGCTCTCCCTTATGCGACTCCTGCATTAGGAAGCAGCCCAGTAGTAGGTTGAGGCCGTTGAGCACCGCC
GCCGCAAGGAATGGTGCATGCAAGGAGATGGCGCCCAACAGTCCCCCGGCCACGGGGCCTGCCACCATAC
CCACGCCGAAACAAGCGCTCATGAGCCCGAAGTGGCGAGCCCGATCTTCCCCATCGGTGATGTCGGCGAT
ATAGGCGCCAGCAACCGCACCTGTGGCGCCGGTGATGCCGGCCACGATGCGTCCGGCGTAGAGGATCGAG
ATCTCGATCCCGCGAAATTAATACGACTCACTATAGGGGAATTGTGAGCGGATAACAATTCCCCTCTAGA
AATAATTTTGTTTAACTTTAAGAAGGAGATATACATATG
