>Addgene plasmid #160665 | pNIC28-MacroGreen | depositor partial sequence | sequence record 315188 | insert region
CCATGGAGGTTCTGTTTGAAGCCAAAGTTGGTGATATAACCCTGAAACTGGCACAGGGTGATATTACCCA
GTATCCGGCAAAAGCAATTGTTAATGCAGCAAATGAACGTCTGGAACATGGTGGTGAAGTTGCATATGCC
ATTGCAAAAGCATGTGCCGGTGATGCAGGTCTGTATACCGAAATTTCAAAAAAAGCAATGCGCGAACAGT
TCGGTCGCGATTATATTGATCATGGTGAAGTGGTTGTTACCCCTGCAATGAATCTGGAAGAACGTGGTAT
CAAATATGTGTTTCATACCGTTGGTCCGATTTGTAGCGGTATGTGGTCAGAAGAACTGAAAGAGAAACTG
TATAAAGCATTTCTGGGTCCGCTGGAAAAAGCCGAAGAAATGGGTGTTGAAAGCATTGCATTTCCGGCAG
TTAGCGCAGGTCGTCGTGGTTGTGATTTAGAAAAAGTTGTTGAAACCTTTCTGGAAGCCGTGAAAAACTT
TAAAGGTAGCGCAGTTAAAGAAGTGGCCCTGGTTATTTATGATCGTAAAAGCGCAGAAGTTGCCCTGAAA
GTTTTTGAACGTAGCCTGAGCAGCAAAGGTGGTTATGGTCTGAATGATACTAGT
